>Addgene plasmid #159410 | DT049A | addgene full sequence | sequence record 326573 | Addgene NGS Result
ACATTAACCTATAAAAATAGGCGTATCACGAGGCAGAATTTCAGATAAAAAAAATCCTTAGCTTTCGCTA
AGGATGATTTCTGGAATTCGCGGCCGCTTCTAGATCCCTATCAGTGATAGAGATTGACATCCCTATCAGT
GATAGAGATACTGAGCACGATACTAGAAGAAGGAGAATAATCTATGGACTACAAAGACGATGATGACAAG
ATGCACTCCGACCCTGCCCGCCGTGGGGAGCTGAGCGTGTGTGACAGTATTAGCGAGTGGGTCACAGCGG
CAGATAAAAAGACTGCAGTGGACATGTCTGGCGGGACGGTCACAGTCCTAGAGAAAGTCCCGGTATCCAA
AGGCCAACTGAAGCAGTATTTCTACGAGACCAAGTGTAATCCCATGGGTTACACCAAGGAAGGCTGCAGG
GGCATAGACAAAAGGCACTGGAACTCGCAATGCCGAACTACCCAATCGTATGTTCGGGCCCTTACTATGG
ATAGCAAAAAGAGAATTGGCTGGCGATTCATAAGGATAGACACTTCCTGTGTATGTACACTGACCATTAA
GAGGGGAAGATAGTAGCGACTCAGGCTGCTACGCCTGTGTACTGGAAAACAAAACCAAAACCCAAAAAAC
AAAAAACTGAGCCCATTGGTATCGTGGAAGGACTCGATCAAAAAAAAAAAAAAAAAAAAAAAAAACTAGC
ATAACCCCTTGGGGCCTCTAAACGGGTCTTGAGGGGTTTTTTGGTACTAGTAGCGGCCGCTGCAGGCTTC
CTCGCTCACTGACTCGCTGCGCTCGGTCGTTCGGCTGCGGCGAGCGGTATCAGCTCACTCAAAGGCGGTA
ATACGGTTATCCACAGAATCAGGGGATAACGCAGGAAAGAACATGTGAGCAAAAGGCCAGCAAAAGGCCA
GGAACCGTAAAAAGGCCGCGTTGCTGGCGTTTTTCCACAGGCTCCGCCCCCCTGACGAGCATCACAAAAA
TCGACGCTCAAGTCAGAGGTGGCGAAACCCGACAGGACTATAAAGATACCAGGCGTTTCCCCCTGGAAGC
TCCCTCGTGCGCTCTCCTGTTCCGACCCTGCCGCTTACCGGATACCTGTCCGCCTTTCTCCCTTCGGGAA
GCGTGGCGCTTTCTCATAGCTCACGCTGTAGGTATCTCAGTTCGGTGTAGGTCGTTCGCTCCAAGCTGGG
CTGTGTGCACGAACCCCCCGTTCAGCCCGACCGCTGCGCCTTATCCGGTAACTATCGTCTTGAGTCCAAC
CCGGTAAGACACGACTTATCGCCACTGGCAGCAGCCACTGGTAACAGGATTAGCAGAGCGAGGTATGTAG
GCGGTGCTACAGAGTTCTTGAAGTGGTGGCCTAACTACGGCTACACTAGAAGAACAGTATTTGGTATCTG
CGCTCTGCTGAAGCCAGTTACCTTCGGAAAAAGAGTTGGTAGCTCTTGATCCGGCAAACAAACCACCGCT
GGTAGCGGTGGTTTTTTTGTTTGCAAGCAGCAGATTACGCGCAGAAAAAAAGGATCTCAAGAAGATCCTT
TGATCTTTTCTACGGGGTCTGACGCTCAGTGGAACGAAAACTCACGTTAAGGGATTTTGGTCATGAGATT
ATCAAAAAGGATCTTCACCTAGATCCTTTTAAATTAAAAATGAAGTTTTAAATCAATCTAAAGTATATAT
GAGTAAACTTGGTCTGACAGTTACCAATGCTTAATCAGTGAGGCACCTATCTCAGCGATCTGTCTATTTC
GTTCATCCATAGTTGCCTGACTCCCCGTCGTGTAGATAACTACGATACGGGAGGGCTTACCATCTGGCCC
CAGTGCTGCAATGATACCGCGAGACCCACGCTCACCGGCTCCAGATTTATCAGCAATAAACCAGCCAGCC
GGAAGGGCCGAGCGCAGAAGTGGTCCTGCAACTTTATCCGCCTCCATCCAGTCTATTAATTGTTGCCGGG
AAGCTAGAGTAAGTAGTTCGCCAGTTAATAGTTTGCGCAACGTTGTTGCCATTGCTACAGGCATCGTGGT
GTCACGCTCGTCGTTTGGTATGGCTTCATTCAGCTCCGGTTCCCAACGATCAAGGCGAGTTACATGATCC
CCCATGTTGTGCAAAAAAGCGGTTAGCTCCTTCGGTCCTCCGATCGTTGTCAGAAGTAAGTTGGCCGCAG
TGTTATCACTCATGGTTATGGCAGCACTGCATAATTCTCTTACTGTCATGCCATCCGTAAGATGCTTTTC
TGTGACTGGTGAGTACTCAACCAAGTCATTCTGAGAATAGTGTATGCGGCGACCGAGTTGCTCTTGCCCG
GCGTCAATACGGGATAATACCGCGCCACATAGCAGAACTTTAAAAGTGCTCATCATTGGAAAACGTTCTT
CGGGGCGAAAACTCTCAAGGATCTTACCGCTGTTGAGATCCAGTTCGATGTAACCCACTCGTGCACCCAA
CTGATCTTCAGCATCTTTTACTTTCACCAGCGTTTCTGGGTGAGCAAAAACAGGAAGGCAAAATGCCGCA
AAAAAGGGAATAAGGGCGACACGGAAATGTTGAATACTCATACTCTTCCTTTTTCAATATTATTGAAGCA
TTTATCAGGGTTATTGTCTCATGAGCGGATACATATTTGAATGTATTTAGAAAAATAAACAAATAGGGGT
TCCGCGCACATTTCCCCGAAAAGTGCCACCTGACGTCTAAGAAACCATTATTATCATG
Features (pLannotate 1.2.2; 9 found; start..end, strand, type, name):
     38..81      -  terminator     bacterial terminator: putative bacterial transcription terminator
     84..103     +  misc_feature   BioBrick prefix: BioBrick prefix for parts that start with "ATG"
    105..158     +  promoter       PLtetO-1 promoter (fragment): modified phage lambda PL promoter with tet operator sites (Lutz and Bujard, 1997)
    214..570     +  CDS            BDNF (fragment): BDNF_HUMAN - Experimental evidence at protein level: Swiss-Prot protein existence level 1. [BDNF precursor form]: Important signaling molecule that activates signaling cascades downstream of NTRK2. Activates signaling cascades via the heterodimeric receptor formed by NGFR and SORCS2 (PubMed:24908487, PubMed:29909994). Signaling via NGFR and SORCS2 plays a role in synaptic plasticity and long-term depression (LTD). Binding to NGFR and SORCS2 promotes neuronal apoptosis. Promotes neuronal growth cone collapse (By similarity). From Homo sapiens (Human).
    696..743     +  terminator     T7 terminator: transcription terminator for bacteriophage T7 RNA polymerase
    745..765     +  misc_feature   BioBrick suffix: universal suffix for all parts
    942..1530    -  rep_origin     ori: high-copy-number ColE1/pMB1/pBR322/pUC origin of replication
   1701..2561    -  CDS            AmpR: β-lactamase; bla; confers resistance to ampicillin, carbenicillin, and related antibiotics
   2562..2666    -  promoter       AmpR promoter: bla
