[The description below was written by a language model from this plasmid's Addgene catalogue record and pLannotate feature annotations shown in this document.]
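Description:
DT049A is a small (about 2.7 kb) bacterial expression plasmid built on the pSB1A3 BioBrick backbone from the iGEM parts registry. It is maintained in E. coli at high copy number through a ColE1/pUC-type origin of replication and is selected with ampicillin via a β-lactamase gene driven by its own bla promoter. The expression cassette sits between the BioBrick prefix and suffix, and a putative bacterial terminator lies just upstream of the prefix, which helps insulate the insert from read-through transcription originating in the backbone.

The payload, assembled by Gibson cloning, is a synthetic cassette encoding the mature form of mouse brain-derived neurotrophic factor (Bdnf) with an N-terminal FLAG tag for detection or purification. The annotated coding region of roughly 360 nt is consistent with the mature domain alone rather than the full precursor. The annotation software matched it to the human BDNF entry, which probably reflects the close similarity of the mature protein between species, while the catalogue record gives mouse as the source. Transcription is driven by a tet-type promoter, annotated as a fragment of PLtetO-1, a phage lambda PL derivative carrying tet operator sites. No TetR repressor gene is annotated on the plasmid, so expression is expected to be constitutive in hosts or extracts lacking TetR, in line with the stated purpose. A T7 terminator follows the coding sequence. The FLAG tag and any ribosome binding site are not separately annotated in the feature table. The associated publication concerns artificial cells that drive neural differentiation, so the construct probably served as a template for BDNF production in that synthetic biology setting.
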