Addgene plasmid #159410: DT049A
Purpose: Constitutive murine mature BDNF expression, controlled under E.coli tet promoter
Depositing lab: Sheref Mansy. Depositing organization: Universita degli Studi di Trento. Publication: Artificial cells drive neural differentiation. Toparlak OD, Zasso J, Bridi S, Serra MD, Macchi P, Conti L, Baudet ML, Mansy SS. Sci Adv. 2020 Sep 18;6(38). pii: 6/38/eabb4920. doi: 10.1126/sciadv.abb4920. Print 2020 Sep. PubMed 32948587.
Backbone
  Vector backbone: pSB1A3
  Backbone manufacturer: iGEM parts registry
  Vector type: Bacterial Expression, Synthetic Biology
Growth in bacteria
  Bacterial resistance: Ampicillin, 100 μg/mL
  Growth temperature: 37°C
  Growth strain: DH5alpha
  Copy number: High Copy
Gene/Insert
  Gene/Insert name: pr.tet-BDNF (Bdnf, Mouse)
  Species: M. musculus (mouse), Synthetic
  Entrez Gene: Bdnf
  Promoter: tet promoter
  Tag / fusion protein: FLAG (N terminal on insert)
  Cloning method: Gibson Cloning
  Sequencing primers: 5′ VF2 primer (iGEM parts registry); 3′ VR primer (iGEM parts registry)
Terms and licenses: Academic/Nonprofit Terms; Industry Terms: Not Available to Industry
How to cite: DT049A was a gift from Sheref Mansy (Addgene plasmid # 159410 ; http://n2t.net/addgene:159410 ; RRID:Addgene_159410)
